>Addgene plasmid #43017 | I-ATCG | depositor partial sequence | sequence record 58282 | I-ATCG sequence 424 bps
CGTCTCCTGACCCCAGAGCAGGTCGTGGCAATCGCCTCCAACATTGGCGGGAAACAGGCACTCGAGACTG
TCCAGCGCCTGCTTCCCGTGCTGTGCCAAGCGCACGGACTCACCCCAGAGCAGGTCGTGGCCATTGCCTC
GAATGGAGGGGGCAAACAGGCGTTGGAAACCGTACAACGATTGCTGCCGGTGCTGTGCCAAGCGCACGGC
CTCACCCCAGAGCAGGTCGTGGCGATCGCAAGCCACGACGGAGGAAAGCAAGCCTTGGAAACAGTACAGA
GGCTGTTGCCTGTGCTGTGCCAAGCGCACGGATTAACCCCAGAGCAGGTCGTGGCAATCGCGAGCAATAA
CGGCGGAAAACAGGCTTTGGAAACGGTGCAGAGGCTCCTTCCAGTGCTGTGCCAAGCGCACGGCTTAAGA
GACG
