>Addgene plasmid #43017 | I-ATCG | addgene partial sequence | sequence record 59944 | M13-F20 5'-TGTAAAACGACGGCCAGT-3'
CTATAGGGCGAATTGGGCCCTCTAGATGCATGCTCGAGCGGCCGCCAGTGTGATGGATATCTGCAGAATT
CGCCCTTATATAGATGCCGTCCTAGCGCGTCTCCTGACCCCAGAGCAGGTCGTGGCAATCGCCTCCAACA
TTGGCGGGAAACAGGCACTCGAGACTGTCCAGCGCCTGCTTCCCGTGCTGTGCCAAGCGCACGGACTCAC
CCCAGAGCAGGTCGTGGCCATTGCCTCGAATGGAGGGGGCAAACAGGCGTTGGAAACCGTACAACGATTG
CTGCCGGTGCTGTGCCAAGCGCACGGCCTCACCCCAGAGCAGGTCGTGGCGATCGCAAGCCACGACGGAG
GAAAGCAAGCCTTGGAAACAGTACAGAGGCTGTTGCCTGTGCTGTGCCAAGCGCACGGATTAACCCCAGA
GCAGGTCGTGGCAATCGCGAGCAATAACGGCGGAAAACAGGCTTTGGAAACGGTGCAGAGGCTCCTTCCA
GTGCTGTGCCAAGCGCACGGCTTAAGAGACGTGGGCACAGGAAAGATACTTAAGGGCGAATTCCAGCACA
CTGGCGGCCGTTACTAGTGGATCCGAGCTCGGTACCAAGCTTGATGCATAGCTTGAGTATTCTATAGTGT
CACCTAAATAGCTTGGCGTAATCATGGTCATAGCTGTTTCCTGTGTGAAATTGTTATCCGCTCACAATTC
CACACAACATACGAGCCGGAAGCATAAAGTGTAAAGCCTGGGGTGCCTAATGAGTGAGCTAACTCACATT
AATTGCGTTGCGCTCACTGCCCGCTTTCCAGTCGGGAAACCTGTCGTGCCAGCTGCATTAATGAATCGGC
CAACGCGCGGGGAGAGGCGGTTTGCGTATTGGGCGCTCTTCCGCTTCCTCGCTCACTGACTCGCTGCGCT
CGGTCGTTCGGCTGCGGCGAGCGGTATCA
