[The description below was written by a language model from this plasmid's Addgene catalogue record.]
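Description:
I-ATCG is a bacterial cloning plasmid built on the commercial pCRII-TOPO backbone (about 4 kb without insert), into which a 424 bp synthetic fragment was introduced by TOPO cloning. It is maintained at high copy number in E. coli and is selected with both ampicillin and kanamycin, consistent with the two resistance markers this backbone carries. The insert is flanked by T7 and M13-reverse priming sites, which are used to verify it by sequencing. The plasmid is classed purely as a cloning vector, and the record lists no promoter intended to drive expression of the insert, no tags or reporters, and no elements for use in mammalian cells.

The record names the insert only as "I-ATCG" and does not spell out its composition. The associated publication describes a TALEN genome-editing system for generating human stem cell-based disease models. In that context the name suggests, but the record does not confirm, a pre-assembled block of TAL effector repeat modules recognising the four-base sequence A-T-C-G, with the "I" prefix perhaps marking its position in an ordered assembly series. Under that reading, the plasmid would act as a library component: a stored, sequence-verified multimer that is excised or amplified and joined with other such blocks to build a full custom DNA-binding array, which is then transferred into a separate nuclease expression vector. No feature table was supplied, so the internal structure of the insert and any flanking restriction sites used for assembly cannot be described from the available information.
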