Addgene plasmid #43017: I-ATCG
Depositing lab: Chad Cowan & Kiran Musunuru. Depositing organization: Harvard University. Publication: A TALEN Genome-Editing System for Generating Human Stem Cell-Based Disease Models. Ding Q, Lee YK, Schaefer EA, Peters DT, Veres A, Kim K, Kuperwasser N, Motola DL, Meissner TB, Hendriks WT, Trevisan M, Gupta RM, Moisan A, Banks E, Friesen M, Schinzel RT, Xia F, Tang A, Xia Y, Figueroa E, Wann A, Ahfeldt T, Daheron L, Zhang F, Rubin LL, Peng LF, Chung RT, Musunuru K, Cowan CA. Cell Stem Cell. 2012 Dec 12. pii: S1934-5909(12)00645-5. doi: 10.1016/j.stem.2012.11.011. PubMed 23246482.
Backbone
  Vector backbone: pCRII-TOPO
  Backbone manufacturer: Invitrogen
  Backbone size w/o insert (bp): 3973
  Vector type: Bacterial Cloning
Growth in bacteria
  Bacterial resistance: Ampicillin and Kanamycin, 100 & 50 μg/mL
  Growth temperature: 37°C
  Growth strain: Top10
  Copy number: High Copy
Gene/Insert
  Gene/Insert name: I-ATCG
  Species: Synthetic
  Insert size (bp): 424
  Cloning method: TOPO Cloning
  Sequencing primers: 5′ T7; 3′ M13-rev
Terms and licenses: Academic/Nonprofit Terms; Industry Terms: Not Available to Industry
How to cite: I-ATCG was a gift from Chad Cowan & Kiran Musunuru (Addgene plasmid # 43017 ; http://n2t.net/addgene:43017 ; RRID:Addgene_43017)
